>Addgene plasmid #14623 | pCDNA3 Flag MKK7b2 | addgene partial sequence | sequence record 21815 | T7 5'-TAATACGACTCACTATAGGG-3'
GACGATGATGACAAAATGGGCGGCGTCCTCCCTGGAGCAGAAGCTGTCCCGCCTGGAAGCCAAGCTGAAG
CAGGAGAACCGTGAGGCCCGCAGGAGGATCGACCTCAACTTGGATATCAGCCCACAGCGGCCCAGGCCCA
CCCTGCAACTCCCACTGGCCAACGATGGGGGCAGCCGCTCACCATCCTCAGAGAGCTCCCCACAGCACCC
TACACCCCCCACCCGGCCCCGCCACATGCTGGGGCTCCCATCAACCTTGTTCACACCGCGCAGTATGGAG
AGCATCGAGATTGACCAGAAGCTGCAGGAGATCATGAAGCAGACAGGGTACCTGACTATCGGGGGCCAGC
GTTATCAGGCAGAAATCAATGACTTGGAGAACTTGGGTGAGATGGGCAGTGGTACCTGTGGTCAGGTGTG
GAAGATGCGGTTCCGGAAGACAGGCCACATCATTGCTGTTAAGCAAATGCGGCGCTCTGGGAACAAGGAA
GAGAATAAGCGCATTTTGATGGACCTGGATGTAGTACTCAAGAGCCATGACTGCCCTTACATCGTTCAGT
GCTTTGGCACCTTCATCACCAACACAGACGTCTTTATTGCCATGGAGCTCATGGGCACATGTGCAGAGAA
GCTGAAGAAACGAATGCAGGGCCCCATTCCAGAGCGAATCCTGGGCAAGATGACTGTGGCGATTGTGAAA
GCACTGTACTATCTGAAGGAGAAGCATGGCGTCATCC
