>Addgene plasmid #14623 | pCDNA3 Flag MKK7b2 | addgene partial sequence | sequence record 36715 | CMV-F 5'-CGCAAATGGGCGGTAGGCGTG-3'
CGNGGTTTAGCGACTCTCTGGCTACTGAGAACCCACTGCTTACTGGCTTATCGAAATTAATACGACTCAC
TATAGGGAGACCCAAGCTTCGGCAGCCAACATGGACTATAAGGACGATGATGACAAAATGGCGGCGTCCT
CCCTGGAGCAGAAGCTGTCCCGCCTGGAAGCCAAGCTGAAGCAGGAGAACCGTGAGGCCCGCAGGAGGAT
CGACCTCAACTTGGATATCAGCCCACAGCGGCCCAGGCCCACCCTGCAACTCCCACTGGCCAACGATGGG
GGCAGCCGCTCACCATCCTCAGAGAGCTCCCCACAGCACCCTACACCCCCCACCCGGCCCCGCCACATGC
TGGGGCTCCCATCAACCTTGTTCACACCGCGCAGTATGGAGAGCATCGAGATTGACCAGAAGCTGCAGGA
GATCATGAAGCAGACAGGGTACCTGACTATCGGGGGCCAGCGTTATCAGGCAGAAATCAATGACTTGGAG
AACTTGGGTGAGATGGGCAGTGGTACCTGTGGTCAGGTGTGGAAGATGCGGTTCCGGAAGACAGGCCACA
TCATTGCTGTTAAGCAAATGCGGCGCTCTGGGAACAAGGAAGAGAATAAGCGCATTTTGATGGACCTGGA
TGTAGTACTCAAGAGCCATGACTGCCCTTACATCGTTCAGTGCTTTGGCACCTTCATCACCAACACAGAC
GTCTTTATTGCCATGGAGCTCATGGGCACATGTGCAGAGAAGCTGAAGAAACGAATGCAGGGCCCCATTC
CAGAGCGAATCCTGGGCAAGATGACTGTGGCGATTGTGAAAGCACTGTACTATCTGAAGGAGAAGCATGG
CGTCATCCATCGCGATGTCAACTCAT
