[The description below was written by a language model from this plasmid's Addgene catalogue record.]
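Description:
pCDNA3 Flag MKK7b2 is a mammalian expression plasmid built on the pcDNA3 backbone (about 5.4 kb without insert). It carries a roughly 1.7 kb cDNA for the mouse MKK7 β2 isoform, a product of the Map2k7 gene. The insert was placed in the polylinker by restriction cloning, between a retained HindIII site at the 5′ end and an XbaI site at the 3′ end that was destroyed during cloning. A Flag epitope is fused to the N terminus of the kinase. The plasmid is maintained in E. coli at high copy number under ampicillin selection.

The record does not list individual regulatory features. As a standard pcDNA3 derivative, the construct would be expected to drive the insert from the CMV immediate-early promoter with a downstream polyadenylation signal. The standard backbone also carries a neomycin resistance cassette that permits G418 selection of stable mammalian transfectants. The T7 and SP6 sites flanking the polylinker are named in the record as sequencing primer positions.

MKK7 is a MAP kinase kinase that phosphorylates and activates the c-Jun N-terminal kinases (JNK). The associated publication describes the Mkk7 gene as encoding a group of such JNK-activating kinases, of which β2 is one. The Flag tag allows the expressed protein to be detected by immunoblotting or recovered by immunoprecipitation with anti-Flag antibodies, without the need for an isoform-specific antibody. The plasmid is suited to transient or stable overexpression of this isoform in mammalian cells, for example to study JNK pathway activation, compare MKK7 isoforms, or isolate the kinase for activity assays.
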