Addgene plasmid #14623: pCDNA3 Flag MKK7b2
Depositing lab: Roger Davis. Depositing organization: University of Massachusetts, Worcester. Publication: The MKK7 gene encodes a group of c-Jun NH2-terminal kinase kinases. Tournier C, Whitmarsh AJ, Cavanagh J, Barrett T, Davis RJ. Mol Cell Biol. 1999 Feb . 19(2):1569-81. PubMed 9891090.
Backbone
  Vector backbone: pcDNA3
  Backbone manufacturer: invitrogen
  Backbone size w/o insert (bp): 5446
  Vector type: Mammalian Expression
Growth in bacteria
  Bacterial resistance: Ampicillin, 100 μg/mL
  Growth temperature: 37°C
  Growth strain: DH5alpha
  Copy number: High Copy
Gene/Insert
  Gene/Insert name: MKK7b2 (alt name: MKK7)
  Species: M. musculus (mouse)
  Insert size (bp): 1672
  GenBank ID: AF060945
  Entrez Gene: Map2k7 (a.k.a. 5930412N11Rik, JNKK 2, Jnkk, Jnkk2, MAPKK 7, MEK 7, Mapkk7, Mek7, Mkk7, Prkm, Prkmk7, sek, sek2)
  Tag / fusion protein: Flag (N terminal on insert)
  Cloning method: Restriction Enzyme; 5′ cloning site Hind III (not destroyed); 3′ cloning site Xba I (destroyed during cloning)
  Sequencing primers: 5′ T7; 3′ SP6
Terms and licenses: Academic/Nonprofit Terms; Industry Terms: Not Available to Industry
How to cite: pCDNA3 Flag MKK7b2 was a gift from Roger Davis (Addgene plasmid # 14623 ; http://n2t.net/addgene:14623 ; RRID:Addgene_14623)
